Addgene plasmid #63191: pAV125
Purpose: (Empty Backbone) pRS425 backbone, contains an RFP flanked by BsaI sites with CAGT & TTTT overhangs for transcription unit (TU) assembly using yGG.
Depositing lab: Jef Boeke. Depositing organization: Johns Hopkins University and School of Medicine. Publication: Yeast Golden Gate (yGG) for the Efficient Assembly of S. cerevisiae Transcription Units. Agmon N, Mitchell LA, Cai Y, Ikushima S, Chuang J, Zheng A, Choi WJ, Martin JA, Caravelli K, Stracquadanio G, Boeke JD. ACS Synth Biol. 2015 Jul 17;4(7):853-9. doi: 10.1021/sb500372z. Epub 2015 Mar 23. PubMed 25756291.
Backbone
  Vector backbone: pRS425
  Backbone size (bp): 6800
  Modifications to backbone: BsaI and BsmBI sites removed from backbone, RFP cloned into the MCS, flanked by BsaI sites for cloning TUs using yGG assmebly
  Vector type: Bacterial Expression, Yeast Expression, Synthetic Biology
  Selectable markers: LEU2
Growth in bacteria
  Bacterial resistance: Ampicillin, 100 μg/mL
  Growth temperature: 37°C
  Growth strain: Top10
  Copy number: High Copy
Gene/Insert
  Cloning method: Restriction Enzyme
  Sequencing primers: 5′ M13F; 3′ M13R
Terms and licenses: Academic/Nonprofit Terms; Industry Terms: Not Available to Industry
How to cite: pAV125 was a gift from Jef Boeke (Addgene plasmid # 63191 ; http://n2t.net/addgene:63191 ; RRID:Addgene_63191)
