[The description below was written by a language model from this plasmid's Addgene catalogue record and pLannotate feature annotations shown in this document.]
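Description:
pAV125 is an empty acceptor vector for yeast Golden Gate (yGG) assembly, built on the pRS425 E. coli–S. cerevisiae shuttle backbone. In bacteria it is maintained at high copy through a ColE1/pUC-type origin and selected with ampicillin via the β-lactamase gene. In yeast it replicates episomally from the 2μ origin and is selected by leucine prototrophy through LEU2 under its native promoter. An f1 phage origin is also present, inherited from the pBluescript-derived portion of the backbone. The depositor sequence is 7,759 nt, consistent with the listed backbone of about 6.8 kb plus the added cassette. Short annotated matches to yeast coding sequences, bom and lacI appear to be fragments of flanking backbone DNA rather than functional elements.

The multiple cloning site, which sits between T7 and T3 promoters within the interrupted lacZα region, carries an mRFP1 gene driven by its own bacterial lac promoter with operator and CAP binding site. According to the record, this RFP cassette is flanked by BsaI sites that leave CAGT and TTTT overhangs, and the BsaI and BsmBI sites originally in the backbone were removed so that these type IIS enzymes cut only where intended. In a yGG reaction, BsaI digestion releases the RFP cassette, and a transcription unit assembled from parts with compatible overhangs is ligated in its place. Because the dropout marker is lost on successful assembly, colonies with unmodified vector should be red while correct clones lack the colour, giving a simple visual screen. The resulting plasmids are intended for multicopy expression of assembled transcription units in S. cerevisiae; the vector itself supplies no yeast promoter or terminator for the insert.
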