Features (pLannotate 1.2.2; 25 found; start..end, strand, type, name):
    101..151     +  misc_feature   bom (fragment): basis of mobility region from pBR322
    164..265     +  CDS            NFS1 (fragment): NFS1_YEAST - Also known as SPL1 From Saccharomyces cerevisiae (strain ATCC 204508 / S288c) (Baker's yeast).
    627..1721    -  CDS            LEU2: 3-isopropylmalate dehydrogenase, required for leucine biosynthesis; S. cerevisiae LEU2; yeast auxotrophic marker
   1734..2138    -  promoter       LEU2 promoter: S. cerevisiae LEU2
   2278..2355    -  CDS            YO192_YEAST (fragment): Experimental evidence at protein level: Swiss-Prot protein existence level 1. From Saccharomyces cerevisiae (strain ATCC 204508 / S288c) (Baker's yeast).
   2385..2437    +  misc_feature   bom (fragment): basis of mobility region from pBR322
   2438..2893    -  rep_origin     f1 ori (sequence partly withheld): f1 bacteriophage origin of replication; arrow indicates direction of (+) strand synthesis
   2901..3056    -  CDS            lacZα (fragment): LacZα fragment of β-galactosidase; lacZ fragment
   3064..3082    +  promoter       T7 promoter: promoter for bacteriophage T7 RNA polymerase
   3091..3153    -  misc_feature   MCS (fragment): pBluescript multiple cloning site
   3211..3885    -  CDS            mRFP1: mRFP1 is a basic (constitutively fluorescent) red fluorescent protein published in 2002, derived from Discosoma sp.. It is reported to be a somewhat slowly-maturing monomer with low acid sensitivity.
   3921..3937    -  protein_bind   lac operator: The lac repressor binds to the lac operator to inhibit transcription in E. coli. This inhibition can be relieved by adding lactose or isopropyl-β-D-thiogalactopyranoside (IPTG). lac repressor encoded by lacI
   3945..3975    -  promoter       lac promoter: promoter for the E. coli lac operon
   3990..4011    -  protein_bind   CAP binding site: CAP binding activates transcription in the presence of cAMP. E. coli catabolite activator protein
   4024..4113    -  CDS            lacI (fragment): lac repressor; lacI; The lac repressor binds to the lac operator to inhibit transcription in E. coli. This inhibition can be relieved by adding lactose or isopropyl-β-D-thiogalactopyranoside (IPTG).
   4124..4168    -  misc_feature   MCS (fragment): pBluescript multiple cloning site
   4181..4199    -  promoter       T3 promoter: promoter for bacteriophage T3 RNA polymerase
   4244..4260    -  protein_bind   lac operator: The lac repressor binds to the lac operator to inhibit transcription in E. coli. This inhibition can be relieved by adding lactose or isopropyl-β-D-thiogalactopyranoside (IPTG). lac repressor encoded by lacI
   4268..4298    -  promoter       lac promoter: promoter for the E. coli lac operon
   4313..4334    -  protein_bind   CAP binding site: CAP binding activates transcription in the presence of cAMP. E. coli catabolite activator protein
   4347..4439    -  CDS            lacI (fragment): lac repressor; lacI; The lac repressor binds to the lac operator to inhibit transcription in E. coli. This inhibition can be relieved by adding lactose or isopropyl-β-D-thiogalactopyranoside (IPTG).
   4622..5210    -  rep_origin     ori: high-copy-number ColE1/pMB1/pBR322/pUC origin of replication
   5381..6241    -  CDS            AmpR: β-lactamase; bla; confers resistance to ampicillin, carbenicillin, and related antibiotics
   6242..6346    -  promoter       AmpR promoter: bla
   6373..7715    -  rep_origin     2μ ori: yeast 2μ plasmid origin of replication
>Addgene plasmid #63191 | pAV125 | depositor full sequence | sequence record 104862 | pAV125 sequence 7759 bps
GGCGTATCACGAGGCCCTTTGTCACAGCTTGTCTGTAAGCGGATGCCGGGAGCAGACAAGCCCGTCAGGG
CGCGTCAGCGGGTGTTGGCGGGTGTCGGGGCTGGCTTAACTATGCGGCATCAGAGCAGATTGTACTGAGA
GTGCACCATATCGACTACGTCGTAAGGCCGTTTCTGACAGAGTAAAATTCTTGAGGGAACTTTCACCATT
ATGGGAAATGCTTCAAGAAGGTATTGACTTAAACTCCATCAAATGGTCAGGTCATTGAGTGTTTTTTATT
TGTTGTATTTTTTTTTTTTTAGAGAAAATCCTCCAATATCAAATTAGGAATCGTAGTTTCATGATTTTCT
GTTACACCTAACTTTTTGTGTGGTGCCCTCCTCCTTGTCAATATTAATGTTAAAGTGCAATTCTTTTTCC
TTATCACGTTGAGCCATTAGTATCAATTTGCTTACCTGTATTCCTTTACTATCCTCCTTTTTCTCCTTCT
TGATAAATGTATGTAGATTGCGTATATAGTTTCGTCTACCCTATGAACATATTCCATTTTGTAATTTCGT
GTCGTTTCTATTATGAATTTCATTTATAAAGTTTATGTACAAATATCATAAAAAAAGAGAATCTTTTTAA
GCAAGGATTTTCTTAACTTCTTCGGCGACAGCATCACCGACTTCGGTGGTACTGTTGGAACCACCTAAAT
CACCAGTTCTGATACCTGCATCCAAAACCTTTTTAACTGCATCTTCAATGGCCTTACCTTCTTCAGGCAA
GTTCAATGACAATTTCAACATCATTGCAGCAGACAAGATAGTGGCGATAGGGTCAACCTTATTCTTTGGC
AAATCTGGAGCAGAACCGTGGCATGGTTCGTACAAACCAAATGCGGTGTTCTTGTCTGGCAAAGAGGCCA
AGGACGCAGATGGCAACAAACCCAAGGAACCTGGGATAACGGAGGCTTCATCGGAGATGATATCACCAAA
CATGTTGCTGGTGATTATAATACCATTTAGGTGGGTTGGGTTCTTAACTAGGATCATGGCGGCAGAATCA
ATCAATTGATGTTGAACCTTCAATGTAGGGAATTCGTTCTTGATGGTTTCCTCCACAGTTTTTCTCCATA
ATCTTGAAGAGGCCAAAAGATTAGCTTTATCCAAGGACCAAATAGGCAATGGTGGCTCATGTTGTAGGGC
CATGAAAGCGGCCATTCTTGTGATTCTTTGCACTTCTGGAACGGTGTATTGTTCACTATCCCAAGCGACA
CCATCACCATCGTCTTCCTTTCTCTTACCAAAGTAAATACCTCCCACTAATTCTCTGACAACAACGAAGT
CAGTACCTTTAGCAAATTGTGGCTTGATTGGAGATAAGTCTAAAAGAGAGTCGGATGCAAAGTTACATGG
TCTTAAGTTGGCGTACAATTGAAGTTCTTTACGGATTTTTAGTAAACCTTGTTCAGGTCTAACACTACCG
GTACCCCATTTAGGACCAGCCACAGCACCTAACAAAACGGCATCAACCTTCTTGGAGGCTTCCAGCGCCT
CATCTGGAAGTGGGACACCTGTAGCATCGATAGCAGCACCACCAATTAAATGATTTTCGAAATCGAACTT
GACATTGGAACGAACATCAGAAATAGCTTTAAGAACCTTAATGGCTTCGGCTGTGATTTCTTGACCAACG
TGGTCACCTGGCAAAACGACGATCTTCTTAGGGGCAGACATAGGGGCAGACATTAGAATGGTATATCCTT
GAAATATATATATATATTGCTGAAATGTAAAAGGTAAGAAAAGTTAGAAAGTAAGACGATTGCTAACCAC
CTATTGGAAAAAACAATAGGTCCTTAAATAATATTGTCAACTTCAAGTATTGTGATGCAAGCATTTAGTC
ATGAACGCTTCTCTATTCTATATGAAAAGCCGGTTCCGGCCTCTCACCTTTCCTTTTTCTCCCAATTTTT
CAGTTGAAAAAGGTATATGCGTCAGGCGACCTCTGAAATTAACAAAAAATTTCCAGTCATCGAATTTGAT
TCTGTGCGATAGCGCCCCTGTGTGTTCTCGTTATGTTGAGGAAAAAAATAATGGTTGCTAAGAGATTCGA
ACTCTTGCATCTTACGATACCTGAGTATTCCCACAGTTAACTGCGGTCAAGATATTTCTTGAATCAGGCG
CCTTAGACCGCTCGGCCAAACAACCAATTACTTGTTGAGAAATAGAGTATAATTATCCTATAAATATAAC
GTTTTTGAACACACATGAACAAGGAAGTACAGGACAATTGATTTTGAAGAGAATGTGGATTTTGATGTAA
TTGTTGGGATTCCATTTTTAATAAGGCAATAATATTAGGTATGTGGATATACTAGAAGTTCTCCTCGACC
GTCGATATGCGGTGTGAAATACCGCACAGATGCGTAAGGAGAAAATACCGCATCAGGAAATTGTAAACGT
TAATATTTTGTTAAAATTCGCGTTAAATTTTTGTTAAATCAGCTCATTTTTTAACCAATAGGCCGAAATC
GGCAAAATCCCTTATAAATCAAAAGAATAGACCGAGATAGGGT
[37 nt withheld, positions 2564-2600]
AAAGAACGTGGACTCCAACGTCAAAGG
[49 nt withheld, positions 2628-2676]
T
[91 nt withheld, positions 2678-2768]
G
[124 nt withheld, positions 2770-2893]
CGCGCCATTCGCCATTCAGGCTGCGCAACTGTTGGGAAGGGCGATCGGTGCGGGCCTCTTCGCTATTACG
CCAGCTGGCGAAAGGGGGATGTGCTGCAAGGCGATTAAGTTGGGTAACGCCAGGGTTTTCCCAGTCACGA
CGTTGTAAAACGACGGCCAGTGAGCGCGCGTAATACGACTCACTATAGGGCGAATTGGGTACCGGGCCCC
CCCTCGAGGTCGACGGTATCGATAAGCTTGATATCGAATTCCTGCAGCCCCCAGTAGAGACCGCCTGGCT
CTAGTAGCGATCTACACTAGCACTATCAGCGTTATTAAGCACCGGTGGAGTGACGACCTTCAGCACGTTC
GTACTGTTCAACGATGGTGTAGTCTTCGTTGTGGGAGGTGATGTCCAGTTTGATGTCGGTTTTGTAAGCA
CCCGGCAGCTGAACCGGTTTTTTAGCCATGTAGGTGGTTTTAACTTCAGCGTCGTAGTGACCACCGTCTT
TCAGTTTCAGACGCATTTTGATTTCACCTTTCAGAGCACCGTCTTCCGGGTACATACGTTCGGTGGAAGC
TTCCCAACCCATGGTTTTTTTCTGCATAACCGGACCGTCGGACGGGAAGTTGGTACCACGCAGTTTAACT
TTGTAGATGAACTCACCGTCTTGCAGGGAGGAGTCCTGGGTAACGGTAACAACACCACCGTCTTCGAAGT
TCATAACACGTTCCCATTTGAAACCTTCCGGGAAGGACAGTTTCAGGTAGTCCGGGATGTCAGCCGGGTG
TTTAACGTAAGCTTTGGAACCGTACTGGAACTGCGGGGACAGGATGTCCCAAGCGAACGGCAGCGGACCA
CCTTTGGTAACTTTCAGTTTAGCGGTCTGGGTACCTTCGTACGGACGACCTTCACCTTCACCTTCGATTT
CGAACTCGTGACCGTTAACGGAACCTTCCATACGAACTTTGAAACGCATGAACTCTTTGATAACGTCTTC
GGAGGAAGCCATCTAGTATTTCTCCTCTTTCTCTAGTATGTGTGAAATTGTTATCCGCTCACAATTCCAC
ACAACATACGAGCCGGAAGCATAAAGTGTAAAGCCTGGGGTGCCTAATGAGTGAGCTAACTCACATTAAT
TGCGTTGCGCTCACTGCCCGCTTTCCAGTCGGGAAACCTGTCGTGCCAGCTGCATTAATGAATCGGCCAA
CGCGCGGGGAGAGGCGGTTTGCGTATTGGGTCTCATTTTGGGGGGATCCACTAGTTCTAGAGCGGCCGCC
ACCGCGGTGGAGCTCCAGCTTTTGTTCCCTTTAGTGAGGGTTAATTGCGCGCTTGGCGTAATCATGGTCA
TAGCTGTTTCCTGTGTGAAATTGTTATCCGCTCACAATTCCACACAACATAGGAGCCGGAAGCATAAAGT
GTAAAGCCTGGGGTGCCTAATGAGTGAGGTAACTCACATTAATTGCGTTGCGCTCACTGCCCGCTTTCCA
GTCGGGAAACCTGTCGTGCCAGCTGCATTAATGAATCGGCCAACGCGCGGGGAGAGGCGGTTTGCGTATT
GGGCGCTCTTCCGCTTCCTCGCTCACTGACTCGCTGCGCTCGGTCGTTCGGCTGCGGCGAGCGGTATCAG
CTCACTCAAAGGCGGTAATACGGTTATCCACAGAATCAGGGGATAACGCAGGAAAGAACATGTGAGCAAA
AGGCCAGCAAAAGGCCAGGAACCGTAAAAAGGCCGCGTTGCTGGCGTTTTTCCATAGGCTCCGCCCCCCT
GACGAGCATCACAAAAATCGACGCTCAAGTCAGAGGTGGCGAAACCCGACAGGACTATAAAGATACCAGG
CGTTTCCCCCTGGAAGCTCCCTCGTGCGCTCTCCTGTTCCGACCCTGCCGCTTACCGGATACCTGTCCGC
CTTTCTCCCTTCGGGAAGCGTGGCGCTTTCTCATAGCTCACGCTGTAGGTATCTCAGTTCGGTGTAGGTC
GTTCGCTCCAAGCTGGGCTGTGTGCACGAACCCCCCGTTCAGCCCGACCGCTGCGCCTTATCCGGTAACT
ATCGTCTTGAGTCCAACCCGGTAAGACACGACTTATCGCCACTGGCAGCAGCCACTGGTAACAGGATTAG
CAGAGCGAGGTATGTAGGCGGTGCTACAGAGTTCTTGAAGTGGTGGCCTAACTACGGCTACACTAGAAGG
ACAGTATTTGGTATCTGCGCTCTGCTGAAGCCAGTTACCTTCGGAAAAAGAGTTGGTAGCTCTTGATCCG
GCAAACAAACCACCGCTGGTAGCGGTGGTTTTTTTGTTTGCAAGCAGCAGATTACGCGCAGAAAAAAAGG
ATCTCAAGAAGATCCTTTGATCTTTTCTACGGGGTCTGACGCTCAGTGGAACGAAAACTCACGTTAAGGG
ATTTTGGTCATGAGATTATCAAAAAGGATCTTCACCTAGATCCTTTTAAATTAAAAATGAAGTTTTAAAT
CAATCTAAAGTATATATGAGTAAACTTGGTCTGACAGTTACCAATGCTTAATCAGTGAGGCACCTATCTC
AGCGATCTGTCTATTTCGTTCATCCATAGTTGCCTGACTCCCCGTCGTGTAGATAACTACGATACGGGAG
GGCTTACCATCTGGCCCCAGTGCTGCAATGATACCGCGAGATCCACGCTCACCGGCTCCAGATTTATCAG
CAATAAACCAGCCAGCCGGAAGGGCCGAGCGCAGAAGTGGTCCTGCAACTTTATCCGCCTCCATCCAGTC
TATTAATTGTTGCCGGGAAGCTAGAGTAAGTAGTTCGCCAGTTAATAGTTTGCGCAACGTTGTTGCCATT
GCTACAGGCATCGTGGTGTCACGCTCGTCGTTTGGTATGGCTTCATTCAGCTCCGGTTCCCAACGATCAA
GGCGAGTTACATGATCCCCCATGTTGTGCAAAAAAGCGGTTAGCTCCTTCGGTCCTCCGATCGTTGTCAG
AAGTAAGTTGGCCGCAGTGTTATCACTCATGGTTATGGCAGCACTGCATAATTCTCTTACTGTCATGCCA
TCCGTAAGATGCTTTTCTGTGACTGGTGAGTACTCAACCAAGTCATTCTGAGAATAGTGTATGCGGCGAC
CGAGTTGCTCTTGCCCGGCGTCAATACGGGATAATACCGCGCCACATAGCAGAACTTTAAAAGTGCTCAT
CATTGGAAAACGTTCTTCGGGGCGAAAACTCTCAAGGATCTTACCGCTGTTGAGATCCAGTTCGATGTAA
CCCACTCGTGCACCCAACTGATCTTCAGCATCTTTTACTTTCACCAGCGTTTCTGGGTGAGCAAAAACAG
GAAGGCAAAATGCCGCAAAAAAGGGAATAAGGGCGACACGGAAATGTTGAATACTCATACTCTTCCTTTT
TCAATATTATTGAAGCATTTATCAGGGTTATTGTCTCATGAGCGGATACATATTTGAATGTATTTAGAAA
AATAAACAAATAGGGGTTCCGCGCACATTTCCCCGAAAAGTGCCACCTGAACGAAGCATCTGTGCTTCAT
TTTGTAGAACAAAAATGCAACGCGAGAGCGCTAATTTTTCAAACAAAGAATCTGAGCTGCATTTTTACAG
AACAGAAATGCAACGCGAAAGCGCTATTTTACCAACGAAGAATCTGTGCTTCATTTTTGTAAAACAAAAA
TGCAACGCGAGAGCGCTAATTTTTCAAACAAAGAATCTGAGCTGCATTTTTACAGAACAGAAATGCAACG
CGAGAGCGCTATTTTACCAACAAAGAATCTATACTTCTTTTTTGTTCTACAAAAATGCATCCCGAGAGCG
CTATTTTTCTAACAAAGCATCTTAGATTACTTTTTTTCTCCTTTGTGCGCTCTATAATGCAGTCTCTTGA
TAACTTTTTGCACTGTAGGTCCGTTAAGGTTAGAAGAAGGCTACTTTGGTGTCTATTTTCTCTTCCATAA
AAAAAGCCTGACTCCACTTCCCGCGTTTACTGATTACTAGCGAAGCTGCGGGTGCATTTTTTCAAGATAA
AGGCATCCCCGATTATATTCTATACCGATGTGGATTGCGCATACTTTGTGAACAGAAAGTGATAGCGTTG
ATGATTCTTCATTGGTCAGAAAATTATGAACGGTTTCTTCTATTTTGTCTCTATATACTACGTATAGGAA
ATGTTTACATTTTCGTATTGTTTTCGATTCACTCTATGAATAGTTCTTACTACAATTTTTTTGTCTAAAG
AGTAATACTAGAGATAAACATAAAAAATGTAGAGGTCGAGTTTAGATGCAAGTTCAAGGAGCGAAAGGTG
GATGGGTAGGTTATATAGGGATATAGCACAGAGATATATAGCAAAGAGATACTTTTGAGCAATGTTTGTG
GAAGCGGTATTCGCAATATTTTAGTAGCTCGTTACAGTCCGGTGCGTTTTTGGTTTTTTGAAAGTGCGTC
TTCAGAGCGCTTTTGGTTTTCAAAAGCGCTCTGAAGTTCCTATACTTTCTAGAGAATAGGAACTTCGGAA
TAGGAACTTCAAAGCGTTTCCGAAAACGAGCGCTTCCGAAAATGCAACGCGAGCTGCGCACATACAGCTC
ACTGTTCACGTCGCACCTATATCTGCGTGTTGCCTGTATATATATATACATGAGAAGAACGGCATAGTGC
GTGTTTATGCTTAAATGCGTACTTATATGCGTCTATTTATGTAGGATGAAAGGTAGTCTAGTACCTCCTG
TGATATTATCCCATTCCATGCGGGGTATCGTATGCTTCCTTCAGCACTACCCTTTAGCTGTTCTATATGC
TGCCACTCCTCAATTGGATTAGTCTCATCCTTCAATGCTATCATTTCCTTTGATATTGGATCATACTAAG
AAACCATTATTATCATGACATTAACCTATAAAAATA
