>Addgene plasmid #63191 | pAV125 | addgene partial sequence | sequence record 107253 | M13-F20 5'-TGTAAAACGACGGCCAGT-3'
CCCCTCGAGGTCGACGGTATCGATAAGCTTGATATCGAATTCCTGCAGCCCCCAGTAGAGACCGCCTGGC
TCTAGTAGCGATCTACACTAGCACTATCAGCGTTATTAAGCACCGGTGGAGTGACGACCTTCAGCACGTT
CGTACTGTTCAACGATGGTGTAGTCTTCGTTGTGGGAGGTGATGTCCAGTTTGATGTCGGTTTTGTAAGC
ACCCGGCAGCTGAACCGGTTTTTTAGCCATGTAGGTGGTTTTAACTTCAGCGTCGTAGTGACCACCGTCT
TTCAGTTTCAGACGCATTTTGATTTCACCTTTCAGAGCACCGTCTTCCGGGTACATACGTTCGGTGGAAG
CTTCCCAACCCATGGTTTTTTTCTGCATAACCGGACCGTCGGACGGGAAGTTGGTACCACGCAGTTTAAC
TTTGTAGATGAACTCACCGTCTTGCAGGGAGGAGTCCTGGGTAACGGTAACAACACCACCGTCTTCGAAG
TTCATAACACGTTCCCATTTGAAACCTTCCGGGAAGGACAGTTTCAGGTAGTCCGGGATGTCAGCCGGGT
GTTTAACGTAAGCTTTGGAACCGTACTGGAACTGCGGGGACAGGATGTCCCAAGCGAACGGCAGCGGACC
ACCTTTGGTAACTTTCAGTTTAGCGGTCTGGGTACCTTCGTACGGACGACCTTCACCTTCACCTTCGATT
TCGAACTCGTGACCGTTAACGGAACCTTCCATACGAACTTTGAA
