>Addgene plasmid #63191 | pAV125 | addgene partial sequence | sequence record 107638 | M13pUC-Fwd 5'-CCCAGTCACGACGTTGTAAAACG-3'
GACTCACTATAGGGCGAATTGGGTACCGGGCCCCCCCTCGAGGTCGACGGTATCGATAAGCTTGATATCG
AATTCCTGCAGCCCCCAGTAGAGACCGCCTGGCTCTAGTAGCGATCTACACTAGCACTATCAGCGTTATT
AAGCACCGGTGGAGTGACGACCTTCAGCACGTTCGTACTGTTCAACGATGGTGTAGTCTTCGTTGTGGGA
GGTGATGTCCAGTTTGATGTCGGTTTTGTAAGCACCCGGCAGCTGAACCGGTTTTTTAGCCATGTAGGTG
GTTTTAACTTCAGCGTCGTAGTGACCACCGTCTTTCAGTTTCAGACGCATTTTGATTTCACCTTTCAGAG
CACCGTCTTCCGGGTACATACGTTCGGTGGAAGCTTCCCAACCCATGGTTTTTTTCTGCATAACCGGACC
GTCGGACGGGAAGTTGGTACCACGCAGTTTAACTTTGTAGATGAACTCACCGTCTTGCAGGGAGGAGTCC
TGGGTAACGGTAACAACACCACCGTCTTCGAAGTTCATAACACGTTCCCATTTGAAACCTTCCGGGAAGG
ACAGTTTCAGGTAGTCCGGGATGTCAGCCGGGTGTTTAACGTAAGCTTTGGAACCGTACTGGAACTGCGG
GGACAGGATGTCCCAAGCGAACGGCAGCGGACCACCTTTGGTAACTTTCAGTTTAGCGGTCTGGGTACCT
TCGTACGGACGACCTTCACCTTCACCTTCGATTTCGAACTCGTGACCGTTAACGGAACCTTCCATACGAA
CTTTGAAACGCATGAACTCTTTGATAACGTCTTCGGAGGAAGCCATCTAG
